>Addgene plasmid #105820 | SP65U1-135a-2 | addgene full sequence | sequence record 202522 | Addgene NGS Result
CAGGAAACAGCTATGACCATGATTACGCCAAGCTTGGGCTGCAGGTCGACTCTAGAGGATCCGGTAAGGA
CCAGCTTCTTTGGGAGAGAACAGACGCAGGGGCGGGAGGGAAAAAGGGAGAGGCAGACGTCACTTCCCCT
TGGCGGCTCTGGCAGCAGATTGGTCGGTTGAGTGGCAGAAAGGCAGACGGGGACTGGGCAAGGCACTGTC
GGTGACATCACGGACAGGGCGACTTCTATGTAGATGAGGCAGCGCAGAGGCTGCTGCTTCGCCACTTGCT
GCTTCACCACGAAGGAGTTCCCGTGCCCTGGGAGCGGGTTCAGGACCGCTGATCGGAAGTGAGAATCCCA
GCTGTGTGTCAGGGCTGGAAAGGGCTCGGGAGTGCGCGGGGCAAGTGACCGTGTGTGTAAAGAGTGAGGC
GTATGAGGCTGTGTCGGGGCAGAGGCCCAAGATCTATCTAAGTGTGCTTTGTGTCCCTTACATGTAGCCT
AAAATGTTCCTTAATGTAGCATGAAATGATTGGTTAGCTTGGAAATGGTTTTGAAGTCGTGTGAAGAAAA
TAAGTTTTACATCCGACCAAGATAAATTCACTCTAGTGCTTTATGGCTTTTTATTCCTATGTGATCGTAA
TAAAGTCTCATGTAGGGATGGAAGCCATGAAATACATTGTGAAAATTCATCAACTAAGAAGGGGCCATCA
GGATAGCAAACTATAGCCTGTGGACCGTGCTGGAGACGTGAGCTAGTGGACATCTCTGCTTCCCTCTTTG
GTGTTCCTTGAGTGTCTTTATCCTTAGGCATTGAGGTACCAGGCCTCTCGAGCTGACTTTCTGGAGTTTC
AAAAGTAGACTGTACGCTAACCGGATCCCCGGGCGAGCTCGAATTCCGTGTATTCTATAGTGTCACCTAA
ATCGTATGTGTATGATACATAAGGTTATGTATTAATTGTAGCCGCGTTCTAACGACAATATGTACAAGCC
TAATTGTGTAGCATCTGGCTTACTGAAGCAGACCCTATCATCTCTCTCGTAAACTGCCGTCAGAGTCGGT
TTGGTTGGACGAACCTTCTGAGTTTCTGGTAACGCCGTCCCGCACCCGGAAATGGTCAGCGAACCAATCA
GCAGGGTCATCGCTAGCCAGATCCTCTACGCCGGACGCATCGTGGCCGGCATCACCGGCGCCACAGGTGC
GGTTGCTGGCGCCTATATCGCCGACATCACCGATGGGGAAGATCGGGCTCGCCACTTCGGGCTCATGAGC
GCTTGTTTCGGCGTGGGTATGGTGGCAGGCCCCGTGGCCGGGGGACTGTTGGGCGCCATCTCCTTGCATG
CACCATTCCTTGCGGCGGCGGTGCTCAACGGCCTCAACCTACTACTGGGCTGCTTCCTAATGCAGGAGTC
GCATAAGGGAGAGCGTCGAATGGTGCACTCTCAGTACAATCTGCTCTGATGCCGCATAGTTAAGCCAGCC
CCGACACCCGCCAACACCCGCTGACGCGCCCTGACGGGCTTGTCTGCTCCCGGCATCCGCTTACAGACAA
GCTGTGACCGTCTCCGGGAGCTGCATGTGTCAGAGGTTTTCACCGTCATCACCGAAACGCGCGAGACGAA
AGGGCCTCGTGATACGCCTATTTTTATAGGTTAATGTCATGATAATAATGGTTTCTTAGACGTCAGGTGG
CACTTTTCGGGGAAATGTGCGCGGAACCCCTATTTGTTTATTTTTCTAAATACATTCAAATATGTATCCG
CTCATGAGACAATAACCCTGATAAATGCTTCAATAATATTGAAAAAGGAAGAGTATGAGTATTCAACATT
TCCGTGTCGCCCTTATTCCCTTTTTTGCGGCATTTTGCCTTCCTGTTTTTGCTCACCCAGAAACGCTGGT
GAAAGTAAAAGATGCTGAAGATCAGTTGGGTGCACGAGTGGGTTACATCGAACTGGATCTCAACAGCGGT
AAGATCCTTGAGAGTTTTCGCCCCGAAGAACGTTTTCCAATGATGAGCACTTTTAAAGTTCTGCTATGTG
GCGCGGTATTATCCCGTATTGACGCCGGGCAAGAGCAACTCGGTCGCCGCATACACTATTCTCAGAATGA
CTTGGTTGAGTACTCACCAGTCACAGAAAAGCATCTTACGGATGGCATGACAGTAAGAGAATTATGCAGT
GCTGCCATAACCATGAGTGATAACACTGCGGCCAACTTACTTCTGACAACGATCGGAGGACCGAAGGAGC
TAACCGCTTTTTTGCACAACATGGGGGATCATGTAACTCGCCTTGATCGTTGGGAACCGGAGCTGAATGA
AGCCATACCAAACGACGAGCGTGACACCACGATGCCTGTAGCAATGGCAACAACGTTGCGCAAACTATTA
ACTGGCGAACTACTTACTCTAGCTTCCCGGCAACAATTAATAGACTGGATGGAGGCGGATAAAGTTGCAG
GACCACTTCTGCGCTCGGCCCTTCCGGCTGGCTGGTTTATTGCTGATAAATCTGGAGCCGGTGAGCGTGG
GTCTCGCGGTATCATTGCAGCACTGGGGCCAGATGGTAAGCCCTCCCGTATCGTAGTTATCTACACGACG
GGGAGTCAGGCAACTATGGATGAACGAAATAGACAGATCGCTGAGATAGGTGCCTCACTGATTAAGCATT
GGTAACTGTCAGACCAAGTTTACTCATATATACTTTAGATTGATTTAAAACTTCATTTTTAATTTAAAAG
GATCTAGGTGAAGATCCTTTTTGATAATCTCATGACCAAAATCCCTTAACGTGAGTTTTCGTTCCACTGA
GCGTCAGACCCCGTAGAAAAGATCAAAGGATCTTCTTGAGATCCTTTTTTTCTGCGCGTAATCTGCTGCT
TGCAAACAAAAAAACCACCGCTACCAGCGGTGGTTTGTTTGCCGGATCAAGAGCTACCAACTCTTTTTCC
GAAGGTAACTGGCTTCAGCAGAGCGCAGATACCAAATACTGTTCTTCTAGTGTAGCCGTAGTTAGGCCAC
CACTTCAAGAACTCTGTAGCACCGCCTACATACCTCGCTCTGCTAATCCTGTTACCAGTGGCTGCTGCCA
GTGGCGATAAGTCGTGTCTTACCGGGTTGGACTCAAGACGATAGTTACCGGATAAGGCGCAGCGGTCGGG
CTGAACGGGGGGTTCGTGCACACAGCCCAGCTTGGAGCGAACGACCTACACCGAACTGAGATACCTACAG
CGTGAGCTATGAGAAAGCGCCACGCTTCCCGAAGGGAGAAAGGCGGACAGGTATCCGGTAAGCGGCAGGG
TCGGAACAGGAGAGCGCACGAGGGAGCTTCCAGGGGGAAACGCCTGGTATCTTTATAGTCCTGTCGGGTT
TCGCCACCTCTGACTTGAGCGTCGATTTTTGTGATGCTCGTCAGGGGGGCGGAGCCTATGGAAAAACGCC
AGCAACGCGGCCTTTTTACGGTTCCTGGCCTTTTGCTGGCCTTTTGCTCACATGTTCTTTCCTGCGTTAT
CCCCTGATTCTGTGGATAACCGTATTACCGCCTTTGAGTGAGCTGATACCGCTCGCCGCAGCCGAACGAC
CGAGCGCAGCGAGTCAGTGAGCGAGGAAGCGGAAGAGCGCCCAATACGCAAACCGCCTCTCCCCGCGCGT
TGGCCGATTCATTAATGCAGCTGGCACGACAGGTTTCCCGACTGGAAAGCGGGCAGTGAGCGCAACGCAA
TTAATGTGAGTTAGCTCACTCATTAGGCACCCCAGGCTTTACACTTTATGCTTCCGGCTCGTATGTTGTG
TGGAATTGTGAGCGGATAACAATTTCACA
Features (pLannotate 1.2.2; 13 found; start..end, strand, type, name):
     39..62      -  misc_feature   MCS (fragment): pUC18/19 multiple cloning site
    585..674     +  ncRNA          mir-135: Accession: RF00246 - mir-135 microRNA precursor family
    894..912     -  promoter       SP6 promoter: promoter for bacteriophage SP6 RNA polymerase
   1140..1419    +  CDS            TcR (fragment): tetracycline efflux protein; tet; confers resistance to tetracycline
   1420..1468    -  misc_feature   bom (fragment): basis of mobility region from pBR322
   1570..1605    -  CDS            rop (fragment): Rop protein, which maintains plasmids at low copy number; rop
   1700..1804    +  promoter       AmpR promoter: bla
   1805..2665    +  CDS            AmpR: β-lactamase; bla; confers resistance to ampicillin, carbenicillin, and related antibiotics
   2836..3424    +  rep_origin     ori: high-copy-number ColE1/pMB1/pBR322/pUC origin of replication
   3607..3699    +  CDS            lacI (fragment): lac repressor; lacI; The lac repressor binds to the lac operator to inhibit transcription in E. coli. This inhibition can be relieved by adding lactose or isopropyl-β-D-thiogalactopyranoside (IPTG).
   3712..3733    +  protein_bind   CAP binding site: CAP binding activates transcription in the presence of cAMP. E. coli catabolite activator protein
   3748..3778    +  promoter       lac promoter: promoter for the E. coli lac operon
   3786..3802    +  protein_bind   lac operator: The lac repressor binds to the lac operator to inhibit transcription in E. coli. This inhibition can be relieved by adding lactose or isopropyl-β-D-thiogalactopyranoside (IPTG). lac repressor encoded by lacI
