[The description below was written by a language model from this plasmid's Addgene catalogue record and pLannotate feature annotations shown in this document.]
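Description:
SP65U1-135a-2 is a small (about 3.8 kb) mammalian expression plasmid built on the pSP65 cloning vector and designed to overexpress the microRNA miR-135a. It is propagated in E. coli as a high-copy plasmid through a ColE1/pMB1-type origin of replication and is selected with ampicillin via the β-lactamase gene and its native promoter. The annotated sequence also shows typical leftovers of the pBR322/pUC lineage: short fragments of the tetracycline resistance gene, bom, rop and lacI, a partial multiple cloning site, a lac promoter/operator with its CAP binding site, and the SP6 phage promoter characteristic of pSP65. None of these remnants appears to play a role in the intended mammalian use. No mammalian selection marker or reporter is annotated.

The payload is the mouse Mir135a-2 precursor, which the feature table detects as a roughly 90-nt mir-135 family hairpin. According to the catalogue record it sits within a U1 expression cassette. The U1 snRNA promoter is a strong, constitutively active RNA polymerase II promoter suited to producing short non-coding transcripts, so the hairpin can be transcribed in transfected cells and then processed by the endogenous microRNA machinery into mature miR-135a. The U1 promoter and any associated 3′ processing elements are not called by the automated annotation, although unannotated sequence flanks the hairpin on both sides. The restriction sites used for cloning are also not recorded. The SP6 promoter lies downstream of the hairpin on the opposite strand, so it would not generate the sense precursor. The plasmid is intended for miR-135a gain-of-function experiments by transfection into mammalian cells.
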