Addgene plasmid #105820: SP65U1-135a-2
Purpose: plasmid for the overexpression of miR-135a under the U1 expression cassette inserted in the pSP65 plasmid
Depositing lab: Cecilia Mannironi. Depositing organization: CNR, Istituto di Biologia e Patologia Molecolari.
Backbone
  Vector backbone: pSP65
  Vector type: Mammalian Expression
Growth in bacteria
  Bacterial resistance: Ampicillin, 100 μg/mL
  Growth temperature: 37°C
  Growth strain: DH5alpha
  Copy number: High Copy
Gene/Insert
  Gene/Insert name: MIRNA135A2
  Species: M. musculus (mouse)
  Entrez Gene: Mir135a-2 (a.k.a. Mirn135a-2, mir-135a-2)
  Promoter: U1
  Cloning method: Restriction Enzyme; 5′ cloning site unknown (unknown if destroyed); 3′ cloning site unknown (unknown if destroyed)
Terms and licenses: Academic/Nonprofit Terms; Industry Terms: Not Available to Industry
Depositor comments: The insert corresponds to MIRNA135A2 precursor
How to cite: SP65U1-135a-2 was a gift from Cecilia Mannironi (Addgene plasmid # 105820 ; http://n2t.net/addgene:105820 ; RRID:Addgene_105820)
